Addgene plasmid #239201: Sc FLAG-RFC1-pRSFDuet
Purpose: Overexpress Sc RFC1 (N-terminal 3X FLAG tag) in E. coli
Depositing lab: Michael O'Donnell. Depositing organization: Rockefeller University.
Backbone
  Vector backbone: pRSFDuet
  Vector type: Bacterial Expression
Growth in bacteria
  Bacterial resistance: Kanamycin, 50 μg/mL
  Growth temperature: 37°C
  Growth strain: DH5alpha
  Copy number: High Copy
Gene/Insert
  Gene/Insert name: RFC1
  Species: S. cerevisiae (budding yeast)
  Entrez Gene: RFC1 (a.k.a. YOR217W, CDC44)
  Tag / fusion protein: 3X FLAG (N terminal on insert)
  Cloning method: Restriction Enzyme; 5′ cloning site Unknown (unknown if destroyed)
Terms and licenses: Academic/Nonprofit Terms; Industry Terms: Not Available to Industry
How to cite: Sc FLAG-RFC1-pRSFDuet was a gift from Michael O'Donnell (Addgene plasmid # 239201 ; http://n2t.net/addgene:239201 ; RRID:Addgene_239201)
