[The description below was written by a language model from this plasmid's Addgene catalogue record and pLannotate feature annotations shown in this document.]
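Description:
Sc FLAG-RFC1-pRSFDuet is a bacterial expression plasmid of about 6.9 kb, built on the pRSFDuet backbone, for overproducing the Saccharomyces cerevisiae RFC1 protein (also known as CDC44) in E. coli. It replicates from the RSF1030 origin, is recorded as high copy, and is selected with kanamycin through an aminoglycoside phosphotransferase (KanR) gene. Because the RSF origin is compatible with other common replicons, plasmids of this type can be maintained alongside additional expression vectors in the same cell. That would suit co-expression of partner subunits, although the record does not say this construct is used that way.

The RFC1 coding sequence sits downstream of a T7 promoter with an adjacent lac operator and the T7 gene 10 ribosome binding site. It is fused at its N-terminus to a 3xFLAG epitope, which includes an enterokinase cleavage site, and a T7 terminator follows the cassette. A plasmid-borne lacI gene supplies the repressor, so expression requires a host providing T7 RNA polymerase and is induced with IPTG or lactose. A second T7 promoter/lac operator unit with its own T7 terminator is also annotated. It contains only short S-tag and related tag fragments and no annotated insert, so the second Duet cloning site appears to be empty. Short tetracycline-resistance fragments and a partial bla promoter are backbone remnants rather than functional markers.

RFC1 is the large subunit of replication factor C, the ATP-dependent clamp loader that places the PCNA sliding clamp onto primer-template junctions. The FLAG tag permits immunodetection and affinity purification of the recombinant protein. The cloning sites used for the insert are not recorded.
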