Features (pLannotate 1.2.2; 23 found; start..end, strand, type, name):
    760..851     +  promoter       AmpR promoter: bla
    852..1667    +  CDS            KanR: aminoglycoside phosphotransferase; aph(3')-Ia; confers resistance to kanamycin in bacteria or G418 (Geneticin®) in eukaryotes
   1676..1733    -  promoter       AmpR promoter (fragment): bla
   1897..1944    -  terminator     T7 terminator: transcription terminator for bacteriophage T7 RNA polymerase
   1952..1969    -  CDS            SET1 (fragment): solubility-enhancement tag derived from T7 phage gene 10B
   1999..2040    -  CDS            S-Tag (fragment): affinity and epitope tag derived from pancreatic ribonuclease A
   2149..2173    -  protein_bind   lac operator: The lac repressor binds to the lac operator to inhibit transcription in E. coli. This inhibition can be relieved by adding lactose or isopropyl-β-D-thiogalactopyranoside (IPTG). lac repressor encoded by lacI
   2174..2192    -  promoter       T7 promoter: promoter for bacteriophage T7 RNA polymerase
   2301..2329    +  promoter       tet promoter: E. coli promoter for tetracycline efflux protein gene
   2377..2481    +  CDS            TcR (fragment): tetracycline efflux protein; tet; confers resistance to tetracycline
   2504..2551    -  terminator     T7 terminator: transcription terminator for bacteriophage T7 RNA polymerase
   2559..2608    -  CDS            SET1 (fragment): solubility-enhancement tag derived from T7 phage gene 10B
   2704..5286    -  CDS            RFC1: RFC1_YEAST - Also known as CDC44. Experimental evidence at protein level: Swiss-Prot protein existence level 1. Component of the ATP-dependent clamp loader RFC complex for the POL30/PCNA homotrimer DNA clamp. During a clamp loading circle, the RFC:clamp complex binds to DNA and the recognition of the double- stranded/single-stranded junction stimulates ATP hydrolysis by RFC. The complex presumably provides bipartite ATP sites in which one subunit supplies a catalytic site for hydrolysis of ATP bound to the neighboring subunit. Dissociation of RFC from the clamp leaves the clamp encircling DNA.
   5290..5355    -  CDS            3xFLAG: three tandem FLAG® epitope tags, followed by an enterokinase cleavage site
   5365..5387    -  RBS            RBS: efficient ribosome binding site from bacteriophage T7 gene 10 (Olins and Rangwala, 1989)
   5402..5426    -  protein_bind   lac operator: The lac repressor binds to the lac operator to inhibit transcription in E. coli. This inhibition can be relieved by adding lactose or isopropyl-β-D-thiogalactopyranoside (IPTG). lac repressor encoded by lacI
   5427..5445    -  promoter       T7 promoter: promoter for bacteriophage T7 RNA polymerase
   5448..5483    +  CDS            TcR (fragment): tetracycline efflux protein; tet; confers resistance to tetracycline
   5491..5568    +  promoter       lacI promoter: lacI
   5569..6651    +  CDS            lacI: lac repressor; lacI; The lac repressor binds to the lac operator to inhibit transcription in E. coli. This inhibition can be relieved by adding lactose or isopropyl-β-D-thiogalactopyranoside (IPTG).
   6664..6685    +  protein_bind   CAP binding site: CAP binding activates transcription in the presence of cAMP. E. coli catabolite activator protein
   6700..6764    +  CDS            TcR (fragment): tetracycline efflux protein; tet; confers resistance to tetracycline
   6847..744     +  rep_origin     RSF ori (across the origin): Plasmids containing the RSF 1030 origin of replication can be propagated in E. coli cells that contain additional plasmids with compatible origins.
>Addgene plasmid #239201 | Sc FLAG-RFC1-pRSFDuet | addgene full sequence | sequence record 474602 | Addgene NGS Result
ATAGCTGTTCGTTGACTTGATAGACCGATTGATTCATCATCTCATAAATAAAGAAAAACCACCGCTACCA
ACGGTGGTTTTCTCAAGGTTCGCTGAGCTACCAACTCTTTGAACCAAGGTAAGTGGGTTGGAGGACCGCA
CTCACCAAAATCTGTTCTTTCAGTTTAGCCTTAACAGGTGCATAACTTCAAGACAAAGTCCTCTAAATCA
GTTACCAATGGCTGCTGCCAGTGGCGATAAGTCGTGTCTTACCGGGTTGGACTCAAGACGATAGTTACCG
GATAAGGCGCAGCGGTCGGGCTGAACGGGGGGTTCGTGCACACAGCCCAGCTTGGAGCGAACGACCTACA
CCGAACTGAGATACCAACAGCGTGAGCTATGAGAAAGCGCCACGCTTCCCGAAGGGAGAAAGGCGGACAG
GTATCCGGTAAGCGGCAGGGTCGGAACAGGAGAGCGCACGAGGGAGCTTCCAGGGGGAAACGCCTGGTAT
CTTTATAGTCCTGTCGGGTTTCGCCACCTCTGGCTTGAGCGTCGATTTTTGTGATGCTCGTCAGGGGGGC
GGAGCCTATGGAAAAACGCCTGCGGCGTTGGCTTCTTCCGGTGCTTTGCTTTTTGCTCACATGTTCTTTC
CGGCTTTATCCCCTGATTCTGTGGATAACCGTATTACCGCTTTTGAGTGAGCTGACACCGCTCGCCGCAG
TCGAACGACCGAGCGTAGCGAGTCAGTGAGCGAGGAAGCGGAAGAGCGCTGCATGCCTATTTGTTTATTT
TTCTAAATACATTCAAATATGTATCCGCTCATGAGACAATAACCCTGATAAATGCTTCAATAATATTGAA
AAAGGAAGAGTATGAGCCATATTCAACGGGAAACGTCTTGCTCTAGGCCGCGATTAAATTCCAACATGGA
TGCTGATTTATATGGGTATAAATGGGCTCGCGATAATGTCGGGCAATCAGGTGCGACAATCTATCGATTG
TATGGGAAGCCCGATGCGCCAGAGTTGTTTCTGAAACATGGCAAAGGTAGCGTTGCCAATGATGTTACAG
ATGAGATGGTCAGACTAAACTGGCTGACGGAATTTATGCCTCTTCCGACCATCAAGCATTTTATCCGTAC
TCCTGATGATGCATGGTTACTCACCACTGCGATCCCCGGGAAAACAGCATTCCAGGTATTAGAAGAATAT
CCTGATTCAGGTGAAAATATTGTTGATGCGCTGGCAGTGTTCCTGCGCCGGTTGCATTCGATTCCTGTTT
GTAATTGTCCTTTTAACAGCGACCGCGTATTTCGTCTCGCTCAGGCGCAATCACGAATGAATAACGGTTT
GGTTGATGCGAGTGATTTTGATGACGAGCGTAATGGCTGGCCTGTTGAACAAGTCTGGAAAGAAATGCAT
AAACTTTTGCCATTCTCACCGGATTCAGTCGTCACTCATGGTGATTTCTCACTTGATAACCTTATTTTTG
ACGAGGGGAAATTAATAGGTTGTATTGATGTTGGACGAGTCGGAATCGCAGACCGATACCAGGATCTTGC
CATCCTATGGAACTGCCTCGGTGAGTTTTCTCCTTCATTACAGAAACGGCTTTTTCAAAAATATGGTATT
GATAATCCTGATATGAATAAATTGCAGTTTCATTTGATGCTCGATGAGTTTTTCTAAGAATTAATTCATG
AGCGGATACATATTTGAATGTATTTAGAAAAATAAACAAATAGGGGTTCCGCGCACATTTCCCCGAAAAG
TGCCACTTGCGGAGACCCGGTCGTCAGCTTGTCGTCGGTTCAGGGCAGGGTCGTTAAATAGCCGCTTATG
TCTATTGCTGGTTTACCGGTTTATTGACTACCGGAAGCAGTGTGACCGTGTGCTTCTCAAATGCCTGAGG
TTTCAGCAAAAAACCCCTCAAGACCCGTTTAGAGGCCCCAAGGGGTTATGCTAGTTATTGCTCAGCGGTG
GCAGCAGCCTAGGTTAATTAAGCTGCGCTAGTAGACGAGTCCATGTGCTGGCGTTCAAATTTCGCAGCAG
CGGTTTCTTTACCAGACTCGAGGGTACCGACGTCAGCGATCGCGTGGCCGGCCGATATCCAATTGAGATC
TGCCATATGTATATCTCCTTCTTATACTTAACTAATATACTAAGATGGGGAATTGTTATCCGCTCACAAT
TCCCCTATAGTGAGTCGTATTAATTTCGATTATGCGGCCGTGTACAATACGATTACTTTCTGTTCGACTT
AAGCATTATGCGGCCGCAAGCTTGTCGACCTGCAGGCGCGCCGAGCTCGAATTCTCATGTTTGACAGCTT
ATCATCGATAAGCTTTAATGCGGTAGTTTATCACAGTTAAATTGCTAACGCAGTCAGGCACCGTGTATGA
AATCTAACAATGCGCTCATCGTCATCCTCGGCACCGTCACCCTGGATGCTGTAGGCATAGGCTTGGTTAT
GCCGGTACTGCCGGGCCTCTTGCGGGATATCCGGATATAGTTCCTCCTTTCAGCAAAAAACCCCTCAAGA
CCCGTTTAGAGGCCCCAAGGGGTTATGCTAGTTATTGCTCAGCGGTGGCAGCAGCCAACTCAGCTTCCTT
TCGGGCTTTGTTAGCAGCCGGATCACCACACAGTTTTCGTATCTGTGATAGAACGGCTCACAAAATCAAT
GAGAAGAAAAGTGTAATTATAATCTTAGTGTATGAATAAATCATGCTTTCGTTTTCCTTTTTTTGCTACC
ACCAGGTTTACTGGTGGCAGTCTTCCTCTTCGTAGGTTTGGCTTTCTGCTTGATAAGTTTATCCTTCTTC
AAGTCTGTGCTACTATCTTGTGTTTCTTCATCATCTGCGGGAACTGGATTGTCATCTGCGTCAACGACAT
CTTCGAAATCGGGGGTGCTAGTACTGGTGCCAACACCACCACCACCAATAGTACTACCTGTTCTGTAAAT
TGCGACTGGATGTGTCATACTGTTGTATTTCCGCGTGAATCCACTTTTAACCGTAGCTGGTATCTTTTTG
ATAATGGCTGTGGTCACATCAGGACCTACGAAAAACTCCATAATAGAATCCCAGTCTTCTTTGGTCAAAT
AGTAATCGTCCATTACCTCTATGACAGATGAAATTGCATCAGCACCTTGCTTCAAAAATGGGTCCAATAA
TCTTTTTCTAAAAGTTGGTAGGTAATCCAGCCTTAGTCCAATTTTATCAGTAGATGTACCTAGTCTTGTA
TGATAATGTATCTCTTGCAGTAACCTATAATATTTGGCAGATTTAGAATTTTGGCCCAACCAAGCTGTGA
AATTGATTCTTCCCGCCATATGGCCGGCAACTTTTGATGCTGGATAAACAGATGAAAGAACAGCATGCAA
AGGCAAAAGACTCCATAATTGCTCACTACTACGAATCTTCTTTTCGACAATATCACCTAATGAAATACAG
TTAGCCGCCTCAGCAACTGCTTCCAAATGTGACTGGCCGGGTTTCAAAACGCTTGGTCTTGTAGATAAAT
AGTTTTCCTGAATCATTAGGGGTGTGAAATCAAAGTCATCAAAATATAATGCGATCTTATCATTCAGTGT
AAAGTTCCTTGAACCTATGTCTGAGTATATTTGTCCATCCAACATTTTATGGGCAATGTCAAAGGGTTTT
AGGGCAATATTCTTTTCCCATGCCTTTGAGATCTCGTTGATATTTTCATGGTTTATGGTTTTAGTAGTCG
TAGATATCGTTGAAAGTAGATTAATAACCTGGCGGATATCACCTCTTGTAGTCTGTATCAACCTATCAAT
GACATTTGGATCAAGTTTGAACTTTTCTCTGATCGCAATTGTCATTAATCTTGATTTGATACTGTTAGCA
TCAGGTCTTCTAAATTGGATATCAAGACATACTCTATCGAATGGTCTCATTTTTGGTAAATTACGTTCAT
TACAAATTAGAATCAATGGAGTTGACGTCTTACGACAAAACTGTGCCAGCTGGCCAACTCCCCCCCTATC
GCCTCCGCTCATACCATCAACTTCATCCATGATAATGACAAAATGTTTCCCGTTCAAATTTTGAGCTTCT
TCGTTGTGTTTGAAATATCCCACTACAGACATGTTATCAAGAGCGTTTTTAACACCGGCATTAAGTAAAG
TTTTAGAGCGAACATCAGAAGCGTTTTGTTCAAGAATGTCATACCCAAGCTCTTGTGCAACTAAATGAGC
AGCAGTTGTCTTCCCAATACCAGGAGGACCGTATAACATTGCAGCCCTGAAAACACCAGAGCCATCTTTA
CCAGCATGTTTAAAACTATTTTTCTTTGAATTTTCCCAATTAGCCAACCAGTTTTTTAATTTCATTACAC
TTCCTTTGTTACCACAGACCTGTTGTAGATTCGTTGGTGCGTACTTTACTGTCCACAATTTATCTTCTTC
CCTAACCACATTGTCTCTCTCCAGATGGCCACCAGAAACTCTAGTGGCTGCAAGCTTCTTCGACCTTTCC
TCTTCTTTCTTAACAAGCAATTCTGCTTCTTTGGTAGCAATATTATGCTGTTCTTCTAATTTTCGACGTG
CTTTTTCGGCAGCTTCCCCGTCACCACCTTCAGCAGGCATCCCAGCAATTAATTGCTTAAAGCCTTCTTC
GTCTATGGCTTTGATTTTCAATTGCTTGATTTTTTCTAGTTTCTTTGGCCCTGCTTCATCACCTAAGACT
ACTACAGAAGTTTTGCTTGAAATTGATTTAGTAACCCTTGCTCCGTATCTTTTCGCTAAAGCTTCCGATG
CACCACGCTCCAAGGTTGGCAGAACACCTGTGAAGACAATTGTTAGACCTAATAAACAATTTGGCTTTCC
TTCTGGAAAACTACCTATTTCAGAAACAATTTCATCTGGATCCGCATTTGAATTTGCGCTTTTGAAATCA
AATTTAGCATTCTCTTTCACATGAACATTTGACAGATCCAAGGATGGAATCTTATCTAGTACATCTTGAG
CCGTAATATTCGAAGCCGAGTCTGAACTTTTAGAGGAGGGTTTGGTTTTTTTTGAACTTGCTGGCTTTAC
AGTTGGTGAAGAGGCCTTCCTCTTAGCGGGAAGAGGTAGCTTTTTTTCTCCTTCAGGTGTCTCTGATACA
TCAATTACATTACTTACAGGCATCTTCTTTGGTGTTTTATTGGTTGATTCTTGGTCAGATTCAGTATCTA
AGTCGATAACTTCTGGTTTAGACGAACCCACCTGTCTCGTAGGTCTGGATGTTGACGATCTTACGGATTT
CTTATTTTTACCAAAGAAATCAGAAATATTGACCATGTGCTTGTCATCGTCATCCTTGTAGTCGATGTCA
TGATCTTTATAATCACCGTCATGGTCTTTGTAGTCCATGGTATATCTCCTTATTAAAGTTAAACAAAATT
ATTTCTACAGGGGAATTGTTATCCGCTCACAATTCCCCTATAGTGAGTCGTATTAATTTCCTAATGCAGG
AGTCGCATAAGGGAGAGCGTCGAGATCCCGGACACCATCGAATGGCGCAAAACCTTTCGCGGTATGGCAT
GATAGCGCCCGGAAGAGAGTCAATTCAGGGTGGTGAATGTGAAACCAGTAACGTTATACGATGTCGCAGA
GTATGCCGGTGTCTCTTATCAGACCGTTTCCCGCGTGGTGAACCAGGCCAGCCACGTTTCTGCGAAAACG
CGGGAAAAAGTGGAAGCGGCGATGGCGGAGCTGAATTACATTCCCAACCGCGTGGCACAACAACTGGCGG
GCAAACAGTCGTTGCTGATTGGCGTTGCCACCTCCAGTCTGGCCCTGCACGCGCCGTCGCAAATTGTCGC
GGCGATTAAATCTCGCGCCGATCAACTGGGTGCCAGCGTGGTGGTGTCGATGGTAGAACGAAGCGGCGTC
GAAGCCTGTAAAGCGGCGGTGCACAATCTTCTCGCGCAACGCGTCAGTGGGCTGATCATTAACTATCCGC
TGGATGACCAGGATGCCATTGCTGTGGAAGCTGCCTGCACTAATGTTCCGGCGTTATTTCTTGATGTCTC
TGACCAGACACCCATCAACAGTATTATTTTCTCCCATGAAGACGGTACGCGACTGGGCGTGGAGCATCTG
GTCGCATTGGGTCACCAGCAAATCGCGCTGTTAGCGGGCCCATTAAGTTCTGTCTCGGCGCGTCTGCGTC
TGGCTGGCTGGCATAAATATCTCACTCGCAATCAAATTCAGCCGATAGCGGAACGGGAAGGCGACTGGAG
TGCCATGTCCGGTTTTCAACAAACCATGCAAATGCTGAATGAGGGCATCGTTCCCACTGCGATGCTGGTT
GCCAACGATCAGATGGCGCTGGGCGCAATGCGCGCCATTACCGAGTCCGGGCTGCGCGTTGGTGCGGACA
TCTCGGTAGTGGGATACGACGATACCGAAGACAGCTCATGTTATATCCCGCCGTTAACCACCATCAAACA
GGATTTTCGCCTGCTGGGGCAAACCAGCGTGGACCGCTTGCTGCAACTCTCTCAGGGCCAGGCGGTGAAG
GGCAATCAGCTGTTGCCCGTCTCACTGGTGAAAAGAAAAACCACCCTGGCGCCCAATACGCAAACCGCCT
CTCCCCGCGCGTTGGCCGATTCATTAATGCAGCTGGCACGACAGGTTTCCCGACTGGAAAGCGGGCAGTG
AGCGCAACGCAATTAATGTAAGTTAGCTCACTCATTAGGCACCGGGATCTCGACCGATGCCCTTGAGAGC
CTTCAACCCAGTCAGCTCCTTCCGGTGGGCGCGGGGCATGACTAACATGAGAATTACAACTTATATCGTA
TGGGGCTGACTTCAGGTGCTACATTTGAAGAGATAAATTGCACTGAAATCTAGAGTAACGGA
